>Addgene plasmid #231979 | pLenti-multi-CRISPR-sgMlkl_#1-puro | addgene full sequence | sequence record 460776 | Addgene NGS Result
GGTTGGGAGGTGGGTCTGAAACGATAATGGTGAATATCCCTGCCTAACTCTATTCACTATAGAAAGTACA
GCAAAAACTATTCTTAAACCTACCAAGCCTCCTACTATCATTATGAATAATTTTATATACCACAGCCAAT
TTGTTATGTTAAACCAATTCCACAAACTTGCCCATTTATCTAATTCCAATAATTCTTGTTCATTCTTTTC
TTGCTGGTTTTGCGATTCTTCAATTAAGGAGTGTATTAAGCTTGTGTAATTGTTAATTTCTCTGTCCCAC
TCCATCCAGGTCGTGTGATTCCAAATCTGTTCCAGAGATTTATTACTCCAACTAGCATTCCAAGGCACAG
CAGTGGTGCAAATGAGTTTTCCAGAGCAACCCCAAATCCCCAGGAGCTGTTGATCCTTTAGGTATCTTTC
CACAGCCAGGATTCTTGCCTGGAGCTGCTTGATGCCCCAGACTGTGAGTTGCAACAGATGCTGTTGCGCC
TCAATAGCCCTCAGCAAATTGTTCTGCTGCTGCACTATACCAGACAATAATTGTCTGGCCTGTACCGTCA
GCGTCATTGACGCTGCGCCCATAGTGCTTCCTGCTGCTCCCAAGAACCCAAGGAACAAAGCTCCTATTCC
CACTGCTCTTTTTTCTCTCTGCACCACTCTTCTCTTTGCCTTGGTGGGTGCTACTCCTAATGGTTCAATT
TTTACTACTTTATATTTATATAATTCACTTCTCCAATTGTCCCTCATATCTCCTCCTCCAGGTCTGAAGA
TCAGCGGCCGCTTGCTGTGCGGTGGTCTTACTTTTGTTTTGCTCTTCCTCTATCTTGTCTAAAGCTTCCT
TGGTGTCTTTTATCTCTATCCTTTGATGCACACAATAGAGGGTTGCTACTGTATTATATAATGATCTAAG
TTCTTCTGATCCTGTCTGAAGGGATGGTTGTAGCTGTCCCAGTATTTGTCTACAGCCTTCTGATGTTTCT
AACAGGCCAGGATTAACTGCGAATCGTTCTAGCTCCCTGCTTGCCCATACTATATGTTTTAATTTATATT
TTTTCTTTCCCCCTGGCCTTAACCGAATTTTTTCCCATCGCGATCTAATTCTCCCCCGCTTAATACTGAC
GCTCTCGCACCCATCTCTCTCCTTCTAGCCTCCGCTAGTCAAAATTTTTGGCGTACTCACCAGTCGCCGC
CCCTCGCCTCTTGCCGTGCGCGCTTCAGCAAGCCGAGTCCTGCGTCGAGAGAGCTCCTCTGGTTTCCCTT
TCGCTTTCAAGTCCCTGTTCGGGCGCCACTGCTAGAGATTTTCCACACTGACTAAAAGGGTCTGAGGGAT
CTCTAGTTACCAGAGTCACACAACAGACGGGCACACACTACTTGAAGCACTCAAGGCAAGCTTTATTGAG
GCTTAAGCAGTGGGTTCCCTAGTTAGCCAGAGAGCTCCCAGGCTCAGATCTGGTCTAACCAGAGAGACCC
AGTACAGGCAAAACGCGCTGCTTATATAGACCTCCCACCGTACACGCCTACCGCCCATTTGCGTCAATGG
GGCGGAGTTGTTACGACATTTTGGAAAGTCCCGTTGATTTTGGTGCCAAAACAAACTCCCATTGACGTCA
ATGGGGTGGAGACTTGGAAATCCCCGTGAGTCAAACCGCTATCCACGCCCATTGATGTACTGCCAAAACC
GCATCACCATGGTAATAGCGATGACTAATACGTAGATGTACTGCCAAGTAGGAAAGTCCCATAAGGTCAT
GTACTGGGCATAATGCCAGGCGGGCCATTTACCGTCATTGACGTCAATAGGGGGCGTACTTGGCATATGA
TACACTTGATGTACTGCCAAGTGGGCAGTTTACCGTAAATACTCCACCCATTGACGTCAATGGAAAGTCC
CTATTGGCGTTACTATGGGAACATACGTCATTATTGACGTCAATGGGCGGGGGTCGTTGGGCGGTCAGCC
AGGCGGGCCATTTACCGTAAGTTATGTAACGCGGAACTCCATATATGGGCTATGAACTAATGACCCCGTA
ATTGATTACTATTAATAACTAGTCAATAATCAATGTCAACGCGTATATCTGGCCCGTACATCGCGAAGCA
GCGCAAAACGCCTAACCCTAAGCAGATTCTTCATGCAATTGTCGGTCAAGCCTTGCCTTGTTGTAGCTTA
AATTTTGCTCGCGCACTACTCAGCGACCTCCAACACACAAGCAGGGAGCAGATACTGGCTTAACTATGCG
GCATCAGAGCAGATTGTACTGAGAGTGCACCATAGGGGATCGGGAGATCTCCCGATCCGTCGACGTCAGG
TGGCACTTTTCGGGGAAATGTGCGCGGAACCCCTATTTGTTTATTTTTCTAAATACATTCAAATATGTAT
CCGCTCATGAGACAATAACCCTGATAAATGCTTCAATAATATTGAAAAAGGAAGAGTATGAGTATTCAAC
ATTTCCGTGTCGCCCTTATTCCCTTTTTTGCGGCATTTTGCCTTCCTGTTTTTGCTCACCCAGAAACGCT
GGTGAAAGTAAAAGATGCTGAAGATCAGTTGGGTGCACGAGTGGGTTACATCGAACTGGATCTCAACAGC
GGTAAGATCCTTGAGAGTTTTCGCCCCGAAGAACGTTTTCCAATGATGAGCACTTTTAAAGTTCTGCTAT
GTGGCGCGGTATTATCCCGTATTGACGCCGGGCAAGAGCAACTCGGTCGCCGCATACACTATTCTCAGAA
TGACTTGGTTGAGTACTCACCAGTCACAGAAAAGCATCTTACGGATGGCATGACAGTAAGAGAATTATGC
AGTGCTGCCATAACCATGAGTGATAACACTGCGGCCAACTTACTTCTGACAACGATCGGAGGACCGAAGG
AGCTAACCGCTTTTTTGCACAACATGGGGGATCATGTAACTCGCCTTGATCGTTGGGAACCGGAGCTGAA
TGAAGCCATACCAAACGACGAGCGTGACACCACGATGCCTGTAGCAATGGCAACAACGTTGCGCAAACTA
TTAACTGGCGAACTACTTACTCTAGCTTCCCGGCAACAATTAATAGACTGGATGGAGGCGGATAAAGTTG
CAGGACCACTTCTGCGCTCGGCCCTTCCGGCTGGCTGGTTTATTGCTGATAAATCTGGAGCCGGTGAGCG
TGGGTCTCGCGGTATCATTGCAGCACTGGGGCCAGATGGTAAGCCCTCCCGTATCGTAGTTATCTACACG
ACGGGGAGTCAGGCAACTATGGATGAACGAAATAGACAGATCGCTGAGATAGGTGCCTCACTGATTAAGC
ATTGGTAACTGTCAGACCAAGTTTACTCATATATACTTTAGATTGATTTAAAACTTCATTTTTAATTTAA
AAGGATCTAGGTGAAGATCCTTTTTGATAATCTCATGACCAAAATCCCTTAACGTGAGTTTTCGTTCCAC
TGAGCGTCAGACCCCGTAGAAAAGATCAAAGGATCTTCTTGAGATCCTTTTTTTCTGCGCGTAATCTGCT
GCTTGCAAACAAAAAAACCACCGCTACCAGCGGTGGTTTGTTTGCCGGATCAAGAGCTACCAACTCTTTT
TCCGAAGGTAACTGGCTTCAGCAGAGCGCAGATACCAAATACTGTTCTTCTAGTGTAGCCGTAGTTAGGC
CACCACTTCAAGAACTCTGTAGCACCGCCTACATACCTCGCTCTGCTAATCCTGTTACCAGTGGCTGCTG
CCAGTGGCGATAAGTCGTGTCTTACCGGGTTGGACTCAAGACGATAGTTACCGGATAAGGCGCAGCGGTC
GGGCTGAACGGGGGGTTCGTGCACACAGCCCAGCTTGGAGCGAACGACCTACACCGAACTGAGATACCTA
CAGCGTGAGCTATGAGAAAGCGCCACGCTTCCCGAAGGGAGAAAGGCGGACAGGTATCCGGTAAGCGGCA
GGGTCGGAACAGGAGAGCGCACGAGGGAGCTTCCAGGGGGAAACGCCTGGTATCTTTATAGTCCTGTCGG
GTTTCGCCACCTCTGACTTGAGCGTCGATTTTTGTGATGCTCGTCAGGGGGGCGGAGCCTATGGAAAAAC
GCCAGCAACGCGGCCTTTTTACGGTTCCTGGCCTTTTGCTGGCCTTTTGCTCACATGTTCTTTCCTGCGT
TATCCCCTGATTCTGTGGATAACCGTATTACCGCCTTTGAGTGAGCTGATACCGCTCGCCGCAGCCGAAC
GACCGAGCGCAGCGAGTCAGTGAGCGAGGAAGCGGAAGAGCGCCCAATACGCAAACCGCCTCTCCCCGCG
CGTTGGCCGATTCATTAATGCAGCTGGCACGACAGGTTTCCCGACTGGAAAGCGGGCAGTGAGCGCAACG
CAATTAATGTGAGTTAGCTCACTCATTAGGCACCCCAGGCTTTACACTTTATGCTTCCGGCTCGTATGTT
GTGTGGAATTGTGAGCGGATAACAATTTCACACAGGAAACAGCTATGACCATGATTACGCCAAGCTCTAG
CTAGAGGTCGACGGTATACAGACATGATAAGATACATTGATGAGTTTGGACAAACCACAACTAGAATGCA
GTGAAAAAAATGCTTTATTTGTGAAATTTGTGATGCTATTGCTTTATTTGTAACCATTATAAGCTGCAAT
AAACAAGTTGGGGTGGGCGAAGAACTCCAGCATGAGATCCCCGCGCTGGAGGATCATCCAGCCGGCGTCC
CGGAAAACGATTCCGAAGCCCAACCTTTCATAGAAGGCGGCGGTGGAATCGAAATCTCGTAGCACGTGTC
AGTCCTGCTCCTCGGCCACGAAGTGCACGCAGTTGCCGGCCGGGTCGCGCAGGGCGAACTCCCGCCCCCA
CGGCTGCTCGCCGATCTCGGTCATGGCCGGCCCGGAGGCGTCCCGGAAGTTCGTGGACACGACCTCCGAC
CACTCGGCGTACAGCTCGTCCAGGCCGCGCACCCACACCCAGGCCAGGGTGTTGTCCGGCACCACCTGGT
CCTGGACCGCGCTGATGAACAGGGTCACGTCGTCCCGGACCACACCGGCGAAGTCGTCCTCCACGAAGTC
CCGGGAGAACCCGAGCCGGTCGGTCCAGAACTCGACCGCTCCGGCGACGTCGCGCGCGGTGAGCACCGGA
ACGGCACTGGTCAACTTGGCCATGGTTTAGTTCCTCACCTTGTCGTATTATACTATGCCGATATACTATG
CCGATGATTAATTGTCAACACGTGCTGATCAGATCCGAAAATGGATATACAAGCTCCCGGGAGCTTTTTG
CAAAAGCCTAGGCCTCCAAAAAAGCCTCCTCACTACTTCTGGAATAGCTCAGAGGCAGAGGCGGCCTCGG
CCTCTGCATAAATAAAAAAAATTAGTCAGCCATGGGGCGGAGAATGGGCGGAACTGGGCGGAGTTAGGGG
CGGGATGGGCGGAGTTAGGGGCGGGACTATGGTTGCTGACTAATTGAGATGCATGCTTTGCATACTTCTG
CCTGCTGGGGAGCCTGGGGACTTTCCACACCTGGTTGCTGACTAATTGAGATGCATGCTTTGCATACTTC
TGCCTGCTGGGGAGCCTGGGGACTTTCCACACCCTAACTGACACACATTCCACAGAATTAATTCGCGTTA
AATTTTTGTTAAATCAGCTCATTTTTTAACCAATAGGCCGAAATCGGCAAAATCCCTTATAAATCAAAAG
AATAGACCGAGATAGGGT
[37 nt withheld, positions 5689-5725]
AAAGAACGTGGACTCCAACGTCAAAGG
[49 nt withheld, positions 5753-5801]
T
[91 nt withheld, positions 5803-5893]
G
[124 nt withheld, positions 5895-6018]
GGGGATACCCCCTAGAGCCCCAGCTGGTTCTTTCCGCCTCAGAAGCCATAGAGCCCACCGCATCCCCAGC
ATGCCTGCTATTGTCTTCCCAATCCTCCCCCTTGCTGTCCTGCCCCACCCCACCCCCCAGAATAGAATGA
CACCTACTCAGACAATGCGATGCAATTTCCTCATTTTATTAGGAAAGGACAGTGGGAGTGGCACCTTCCA
GGGTCAAGGAAGGCACGGGGGAGGGGCAAACAACAGATGGCTGGCAACTAGAAGGCACAGTCGAGGCTGA
TCAGCGGGTTTAAACGGGCCCTGCTAGAGATTTTCCACACTGACTAAAAGGGTCTGAGGGATCTCTAGTT
ACCAGAGTCACACAACAGACGGGCACACACTACTTGAAGCACTCAAGGCAAGCTTTATTGAGGCTTAAGC
AGTGGGTTCCCTAGTTAGCCAGAGAGCTCCCAGGCTCAGATCTGGTCTAACCAGAGAGACCCAGTACAAG
CAAAAAGCAGATCTTGTCTTCGTTGGGAGTGAATTAGCCCTTCCAGTCCCCCCTTTTCTTTTAAAAAGTG
GCTAAGATCTACAGCTGCCTTGTAAGTCATTGGTCTTAAAGTCGACGCGGGGAGGCGGCCCAAAGGGAGA
TCCGACTCGTCTGAGGGCGAAGGCGAAGACGCGGAAGAGGCCGCAGAGCCGGCAGCAGGCCGCGGGAAGG
AAGGTCCGCTGGATTGAGGGCCGAAGGGACGTAGCAGAAGGACGTCCCGCGCAGAATCCAGGTGGCAACA
CAGGCGAGCAGCCAAGGAAAGGACGATGATTTCCCCGACAACACCACGGAATTGTCAGTGCCCAACAGCC
GAGCCCCTGTCCAGCAGCGGGCAAGGCAGGCGGCGATGAGTTCCGCCGTGGCAATAGGGAGGGGGAAAGC
GAAAGTCCCGGAAAGGAGCTGACAGGTGGTGGCAATGCCCCAACCAGTGGGGGTTGCGTCAGCAAACACA
GTGCACACCACGCCACGTTGCCTGACAACGGGCCACAACTCCTCATAAAGAGACAGCAACCAGGATTTAT
ACAAGGAGGAGAAAATGAAAGCCATACGGGAAGCAATAGCATGATACAAAGGCATTAAAGCAGCGTATCC
ACATAGCGTAAAAGGAGCAACATAGTTAAGAATACCAGTCAATCTTTCACAAATTTTGTAATCCAGAGGT
TGATTGTCGACTTAACGCGTTCAGGCACCGGGCTTGCGGGTCATGCACCAGGTGCGCGGTCCTTCGGGCA
CCTCGACGTCGGCGGTGACGGTGAAGCCGAGCCGCTCGTAGAAGGGGAGGTTGCGGGGCGCGGAGGTCTC
CAGGAAGGCGGGCACCCCGGCGCGCTCGGCCGCCTCCACTCCGGGGAGCACGACGGCGCTGCCCAGACCC
TTGCCCTGGTGGTCGGGCGAGACTCCGACGGTGGCCAGGAACCACGCGGGCTCCTTGGGCCGGTGCGGCG
CCAGGAGGCCTTCCATCTGTTGCTGCGCGGCCAGCCGGGAACCGCTCAACTCGGCCATGCGCGGGCCGAT
CTCGGCGAACACCGCCCCCGCTTCGACGCTCTCCGGCGTGGTCCAGACCGCCACCGCGGCGCCGTCGTCC
GCGACCCACACCTTGCCGATGTCGAGCCCGACGCGCGTGAGGAAGAGTTCTTGCAGCTCGGTGACCCGCT
CGATGTGGCGGTCCGGATCGACGGTGTGGCGCGTGGCGGGGTAGTCGGCGAACGCGGCGGCGAGGGTGCG
TACGGCCCTGGGGACGTCGTCGCGGGTGGCGAGGCGCACCGTGGGCTTGTACTCGGTCGGTCCAGGATTC
TCTTCGACATCTCCGGCTTGTTTCAGCAGAGAGAAGTTTGTTGCGCCGGATCCCTTATCGTCATCGTCTT
TGTAATCTTTCTTCTTCTTAGCCTGTCCAGCCTTCTTTGTGGCGGCAGGTCGCTTGTCGCCTCCCAGCTG
AGACAGGTCGATCCGTGTCTCGTACAGGCCGGTGATGCTCTGGTGGATCAGGGTGGCGTCCAGCACCTCT
TTGGTGCTGGTGTACCTCTTCCGGTCGATGGTGGTGTCAAAGTACTTGAAGGCGGCAGGGGCTCCCAGAT
TGGTCAGGGTAAACAGGTGGATGATATTCTCGGCCTGCTCTCTGATGGGCTTATCCCGGTGCTTGTTGTA
GGCGGACAGCACTTTGTCCAGATTAGCGTCGGCCAGGATCACTCTCTTGGAGAACTCGCTGATCTGCTCG
ATGATCTCGTCCAGGTAGTGCTTGTGCTGTTCCACAAACAGCTGTTTCTGCTCATTATCCTCGGGGGAGC
CCTTCAGCTTCTCATAGTGGCTGGCCAGGTACAGGAAGTTCACATATTTGGAGGGCAGGGCCAGTTCGTT
TCCCTTCTGCAGTTCGCCGGCAGAGGCCAGCATTCTCTTCCGGCCGTTTTCCAGCTCGAACAGGGAGTAC
TTAGGCAGCTTGATGATCAGGTCCTTTTTCACTTCTTTGTAGCCCTTGGCTTCCAGAAAGTCGATGGGAT
TCTTCTCGAAGCTGCTTCTTTCCATGATGGTGATCCCCAGCAGCTCTTTCACACTCTTCAGTTTCTTGGA
CTTGCCCTTTTCCACTTTGGCCACCACCAGCACAGAATAGGCCACGGTGGGGCTGTCGAAGCCGCCGTAC
TTCTTAGGGTCCCAGTCCTTCTTTCTGGCGATCAGCTTATCGCTGTTCCTCTTGGGCAGGATAGACTCTT
TGCTGAAGCCGCCTGTCTGCACCTCGGTCTTTTTCACGATATTCACTTGGGGCATGCTCAGCACTTTCCG
CACGGTGGCAAAATCCCGGCCCTTATCCCACACGATCTCCCCGGTTTCGCCGTTTGTCTCGATCAGAGGC
CGCTTCCGGATCTCGCCGTTGGCCAGGGTAATCTCGGTCTTGAAAAAGTTCATGATGTTGCTGTAGAAGA
AGTACTTGGCGGTAGCCTTGCCGATTTCCTGCTCGCTCTTGGCGATCATCTTCCGCACGTCGTACACCTT
GTAGTCGCCGTACACGAACTCGCTTTCCAGCTTAGGGTACTTTTTGATCAGGGCGGTTCCCACGACGGCG
TTCAGGTAGGCGTCGTGGGCGTGGTGGTAGTTGTTGATCTCGCGCACTTTGTAAAACTGGAAATCCTTCC
GGAAATCGGACACCAGCTTGGACTTCAGGGTGATCACTTTCACTTCCCGGATCAGCTTGTCATTCTCGTC
GTACTTAGTGTTCATCCGGGAGTCCAGGATCTGTGCCACGTGCTTTGTGATCTGCCGGGTTTCCACCAGC
TGTCTCTTGATGAAGCCGGCCTTATCCAGTTCGCTCAGGCCGCCTCTCTCGGCCTTGGTCAGATTGTCGA
ACTTTCTCTGGGTAATCAGCTTGGCGTTCAGCAGCTGCCGCCAGTAGTTCTTCATCTTCTTCACGACCTC
TTCGGAGGGCACGTTGTCGCTCTTGCCCCGGTTCTTGTCGCTTCTGGTCAGCACCTTGTTGTCGATGGAG
TCGTCCTTCAGAAAGCTCTGAGGCACGATATGGTCCACATCGTAGTCGGACAGCCGGTTGATGTCCAGTT
CCTGGTCCACGTACATATCCCGCCCATTCTGCAGGTAGTACAGGTACAGCTTCTCGTTCTGCAGCTGGGT
GTTTTCCACGGGGTGTTCTTTCAGGATCTGGCTGCCCAGCTCTTTGATGCCCTCTTCGATCCGCTTCATT
CTCTCGCGGCTGTTCTTCTGTCCCTTCTGGGTGGTCTGGTTCTCTCTGGCCATTTCGATCACGATGTTCT
CGGGCTTGTGCCGGCCCATCACTTTCACGAGCTCGTCCACCACCTTCACTGTCTGCAGGATGCCCTTCTT
AATGGCGGGGCTGCCGGCCAGATTGGCAATGTGCTCGTGCAGGCTATCGCCCTGGCCGGACACCTGGGCT
TTCTGGATGTCCTCTTTAAAGGTCAGGCTGTCGTCGTGGATCAGCTGCATGAAGTTTCTGTTGGCGAAGC
CGTCGGACTTCAGGAAATCCAGGATTGTCTTGCCGGACTGCTTGTCCCGGATGCCGTTGATCAGCTTCCG
GCTCAGCCTGCCCCAGCCGGTGTATCTCCGCCGCTTCAGCTGCTTCATCACTTTGTCGTCGAACAGGTGG
GCATAGGTTTTCAGCCGTTCCTCGATCATCTCTCTGTCCTCAAACAGTGTCAGGGTCAGCACGATATCTT
CCAGAATGTCCTCGTTTTCCTCATTGTCCAGGAAGTCCTTGTCCTTGATAATTTTCAGCAGATCGTGGTA
TGTGCCCAGGGAGGCGTTGAACCGATCTTCCACGCCGGAGATTTCCACGGAGTCGAAGCACTCGATTTTC
TTGAAGTAGTCCTCTTTCAGCTGCTTCACGGTCACTTTCCGGTTGGTCTTGAACAGCAGGTCCACGATGG
CCTTTTTCTGCTCGCCGCTCAGGAAGGCGGGCTTTCTCATTCCCTCGGTCACGTATTTCACTTTGGTCAG
CTCGTTATACACGGTGAAGTACTCGTACAGCAGGCTGTGCTTGGGCAGCACCTTCTCGTTGGGCAGGTTC
TTATCGAAGTTGGTCATCCGCTCGATGAAGCTCTGGGCGGAAGCGCCCTTGTCCACCACTTCCTCGAAGT
TCCAGGGGGTGATGGTTTCCTCGCTCTTTCTGGTCATCCAGGCGAATCTGCTGTTTCCCCTGGCCAGAGG
GCCCACGTAGTAGGGGATGCGGAAGGTCAGGATCTTCTCGATCTTTTCCCGGTTGTCCTTCAGGAATGGG
TAAAAATCTTCCTGCCGCCGCAGAATGGCGTGCAGCTCTCCCAGGTGGATCTGGTGGGGGATGCTGCCGT
TGTCGAAGGTCCGCTGCTTCCGCAGCAGGTCCTCTCTGTTCAGCTTCACGAGCAGTTCCTCGGTGCCGTC
CATCTTTTCCAGGATGGGCTTGATGAACTTGTAGAACTCTTCCTGGCTGGCTCCGCCGTCAATGTAGCCG
GCGTAGCCGTTCTTGCTCTGGTCGAAGAAAATCTCTTTGTACTTCTCAGGCAGCTGCTGCCGCACGAGAG
CTTTCAGCAGGGTCAGGTCCTGGTGGTGCTCGTCGTATCTCTTGATCATAGAGGCGCTCAGGGGGGCCTT
GGTGATCTCGGTGTTCACTCTCAGGATGTCGCTCAGCAGGATGGCGTCGGACAGGTTCTTGGCGGCCAGA
AACAGGTCGGCGTACTGGTCGCCGATCTGGGCCAGCAGGTTGTCCAGGTCGTCGTCGTAGGTGTCCTTGC
TCAGCTGCAGTTTGGCATCCTCGGCCAGGTCGAAGTTGCTCTTGAAGTTGGGGGTCAGGCCCAGGCTCAG
GGCAATCAGGTTTCCGAACAGGCCATTCTTCTTCTCGCCGGGCAGCTGGGCGATCAGATTTTCCAGCCGT
CTGCTCTTGCTCAGTCTGGCAGACAGGATGGCCTTGGCGTCCACGCCGCTGGCGTTGATGGGGTTTTCCT
CGAACAGCTGGTTGTAGGTCTGCACCAGCTGGATGAACAGCTTGTCCACGTCGCTGTTGTCGGGGTTCAG
GTCGCCCTCGATCAGGAAGTGGCCCCGGAACTTGATCATGTGGGCCAGGGCCAGATAGATCAGCCGCAGG
TCGGCCTTGTCGGTGCTGTCCACCAGTTTCTTTCTCAGGTGGTAGATGGTGGGGTACTTCTCGTGGTAGG
CCACCTCGTCCACGATGTTGCCGAAGATGGGGTGCCGCTCGTGCTTCTTATCCTCTTCCACCAGGAAGGA
CTCTTCCAGTCTGTGGAAGAAGCTGTCGTCCACCTTGGCCATCTCGTTGCTGAAGATCTCTTGCAGATAG
CAGATCCGGTTCTTCCGTCTGGTGTATCTTCTTCTGGCGGTTCTCTTCAGCCGGGTGGCCTCGGCTGTTT
CGCCGCTGTCGAACAGCAGGGCTCCGATCAGGTTCTTCTTGATGCTGTGCCGGTCGGTGTTGCCCAGCAC
CTTGAATTTCTTGCTGGGCACCTTGTACTCGTCGGTGATCACGGCCCAGCCCACAGAGTTGGTGCCGATG
TCCAGGCCGATGCTGTACTTCTTGTCCATGGTGGCAGCGCTCTAGAACCGGTCCTGTGTTCTGGCGGCAA
ACCCGTTGCGAAAAAGAACGTTCACGGCGACTACTGCACTTATATACGGTTCTCCCCCACCCTCGGGAAA
AAGGCGGAGCCAGTACACGACATCACTTTCCCAGTTTACCCCGCGCCACCTTCTCTAGGCACCGGATCAA
TTGCCGACCCCTCCCCCCAACTTCTCGGGGACTGTGGGCGATGTGCGCTCTGCCCACTGACGGGCACCGG
AGCCAATTCCCACTCCTTTCAAGACCTAGCTAGCGAATTCAAAAAAGCACCGACTCGGTGCCACTTTTTC
AAGTTGATAACGGACTAGCCTTATTTTAACTTGCTATTTCTAGCTCTAAAACAACTTGATGATCTGTCCC
AAGGTGTTTCGTCCTTTCCACAAGATATATAAAGCCAAGAAATCGAAATACTTTCAAGTTACGGTAAGCA
TATGATAGTCCATTTTAAAACATAATTTTAAAACTGCAAACTACCCAAGAAATTATTACTTTCTACGTCA
CGTATTTTGTACTAATATCTTTGTGTTTACAGTCAAATTAATTCTAATTATCTCTCTAACAGCCTTGTAT
CGTATATGCAAATATGAAGGAATCATGGGAAATAGGCCCTCGGTACCTTAATTAACCAAACTGGATCTCT
GCTGTCCCTGTAATAAACCCGAAAATTTTGAATTTTTGTAATTTGTTTTTGTAATTCTTTAGTTTGTATG
TCTGTTGCTATTATGTCTACTATTCTTTCCCCTGCACTGTACCCCCCAATCCCCCCTTTTCTTTTAAAAT
TGTGGATGAATACTGCCATTTGTCTGCAGAATTGGCGCACGCAGTGCCGATCCGTTCACTAATCGAATGG
ATCTGTCTCTGTCTCTCTCTCCACCTTCTTCTTCTATTCCTTCGGGCCTGTCGGGTCCCCTCGG
Features (pLannotate 1.2.2; 33 found; start..end, strand, type, name):
    392..625     -  misc_feature   RRE: The Rev response element (RRE) of HIV-1 allows for Rev-dependent mRNA export from the nucleus to the cytoplasm.
    771..1134    -  CDS            HIV-1 gag (fragment): gag protein from human immunodeficiency virus 1; gag
   1118..1243    -  misc_feature   HIV-1 Ψ: packaging signal of human immunodeficiency virus type 1
   1290..1470    -  LTR            5' LTR (truncated): truncated 5' long terminal repeat (LTR) from HIV-1
   1488..1687    -  promoter       CMV promoter: human cytomegalovirus (CMV) immediate early promoter
   1688..2067    -  enhancer       CMV enhancer: human cytomegalovirus immediate early enhancer
   2222..2274    +  misc_feature   bom (fragment): basis of mobility region from pBR322
   2333..2437    +  promoter       AmpR promoter: bla
   2438..3298    +  CDS            AmpR: β-lactamase; bla; confers resistance to ampicillin, carbenicillin, and related antibiotics
   3469..4057    +  rep_origin     ori: high-copy-number ColE1/pMB1/pBR322/pUC origin of replication
   4240..4332    +  CDS            lacI (fragment): lac repressor; lacI; The lac repressor binds to the lac operator to inhibit transcription in E. coli. This inhibition can be relieved by adding lactose or isopropyl-β-D-thiogalactopyranoside (IPTG).
   4345..4366    +  protein_bind   CAP binding site: CAP binding activates transcription in the presence of cAMP. E. coli catabolite activator protein
   4381..4411    +  promoter       lac promoter: promoter for the E. coli lac operon
   4415..4437    +  protein_bind   lac operator (fragment): The lac repressor binds to the lac operator to inhibit transcription in E. coli. This inhibition can be relieved by adding lactose or isopropyl-β-D-thiogalactopyranoside (IPTG). lac repressor encoded by lacI
   4508..4629    -  polyA_signal   SV40 poly(A) signal: SV40 polyadenylation signal
   4624..4749    -  CDS            ble (fragment): BLE_KLEPN - Experimental evidence at protein level: Swiss-Prot protein existence level 1. Binding protein with a strong affinity to the bleomycin family of antibiotics. Binds to CL990; an antimitotic-antibiotic compound. From Klebsiella pneumoniae.
   4759..5133    -  CDS            BleoR: antibiotic-binding protein; Sh ble from Streptoalloteichus hindustanus; confers resistance to bleomycin, phleomycin, and Zeocin™
   5152..5199    -  promoter       EM7 promoter: synthetic bacterial promoter&nbsp
   5247..5576    -  promoter       SV40 promoter: SV40 enhancer and early promoter
   5590..6018    -  rep_origin     f1 ori (sequence partly withheld): f1 bacteriophage origin of replication; arrow indicates direction of (+) strand synthesis
   6039..6060    -  promoter       SV40 promoter (fragment): SV40 enhancer and early promoter
   6064..6288    -  polyA_signal   bGH poly(A) signal: bovine growth hormone polyadenylation signal
   6320..6553    -  LTR            3' LTR (ΔU3): self-inactivating 3' long terminal repeat (LTR) from HIV-1
   6555..6574    -  misc_feature   cPPT/CTS (fragment): central polypurine tract and central termination sequence of HIV-1
   6625..7213    -  misc_feature   WPRE: woodchuck hepatitis virus posttranscriptional regulatory element
   7229..7826    -  CDS            PuroR (fragment): puromycin N-acetyltransferase; pac from Streptomyces; confers resistance to puromycin
   7964..12067   -  CDS            Cas9: Cas9 (Csn1) endonuclease from the Streptococcus pyogenes Type II CRISPR/Cas system generates RNA-guided double strand breaks in DNA
  12092..12303   -  promoter       EF-1α core promoter: core promoter for human elongation factor EF-1α
  12329..12347   -  CDS            small t antigen (fragment): SV40 (simian virus 40) small t antigen
  12365..12440   -  misc_RNA       gRNA scaffold: guide RNA scaffold for the Streptococcus pyogenes CRISPR/Cas9 system
  12469..12709   -  promoter       U6 promoter: RNA polymerase III promoter for human U6 snRNA
  12760..12877   -  misc_feature   cPPT/CTS: central polypurine tract and central termination sequence of HIV-1
  12927..15      -  CDS            Rev (fragment) (across the origin): human immunodeficiency virus 1 (HIV-1) Rev protein; rev; enhances nuclear export of unspliced and incompletely spliced viral mRNAs
