[The description below was written by a language model from this plasmid's Addgene catalogue record and pLannotate feature annotations shown in this document.]
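Description:
pLenti-multi-CRISPR-sgMlkl_#1-puro is an all-in-one lentiviral CRISPR plasmid of about 13 kb, built on the pLenti-multiCRISPR-Puro backbone to knock out mouse Mlkl. It is maintained in E. coli as a high-copy plasmid through a ColE1/pUC-type origin and selected with ampicillin via the β-lactamase gene. The backbone outside the viral genome also carries an f1 origin and an SV40/EM7-driven bleomycin/Zeocin resistance cassette with an SV40 polyadenylation signal, along with remnants of lac regulatory sequence.

The transfer cassette has a third-generation, self-inactivating layout. A CMV enhancer/promoter replaces the U3 region upstream of a truncated HIV-1 5' LTR, so genomic RNA can be produced in packaging cells. This is followed by the Ψ packaging signal with a gag fragment, the Rev response element for Rev-dependent nuclear export, and a cPPT/CTS. The cassette ends with a ΔU3 3' LTR and a bGH polyadenylation signal.

Between these elements, a human U6 RNA polymerase III promoter drives the Mlkl-targeting guide fused to the Streptococcus pyogenes gRNA scaffold. An EF-1α core promoter drives S. pyogenes Cas9, followed in the same orientation by puromycin N-acetyltransferase, and a WPRE enhances transcript expression. The annotation does not identify the linker between Cas9 and the puromycin marker, although the arrangement suggests they are co-expressed from a single transcript.

After packaging and transduction, puromycin selects cells that carry the integrated guide and nuclease, allowing Mlkl to be disrupted in mouse cells. The "#1" in the name suggests it is one of several guides against this gene. The associated study concerns necrotic-like cell death and anti-tumor immunity.
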