Addgene plasmid #231979: pLenti-multi-CRISPR-sgMlkl_#1-puro
Purpose: Knockout mouse Mlkl
Depositing lab: Brian Ruffell. Depositing organization: H. Lee Moffitt Cancer Center and Research Institute. Publication: Interleukin-1alpha release during necrotic-like cell death generates myeloid-driven immunosuppression that restricts anti-tumor immunity. Hanggi K, Li J, Gangadharan A, Liu X, Celias DP, Osunmakinde O, Keske A, Davis J, Ahmad F, Giron A, Anadon CM, Gardner A, DeNardo DG, Shaw TI, Beg AA, Yu X, Ruffell B. Cancer Cell. 2024 Nov 13:S1535-6108(24)00402-1. doi: 10.1016/j.ccell.2024.10.014. PubMed 39577420.
Backbone
  Vector backbone: pLenti-multiCRISPR-Puro
  Vector type: Lentiviral, CRISPR
Growth in bacteria
  Bacterial resistance: Ampicillin, 100 μg/mL
  Growth temperature: 37°C
  Growth strain: NEB Stable
  Copy number: High Copy
Gene/Insert
  Gene/Insert name: sgRNA with Cas9 with puromycin resistance
  gRNA/shRNA sequence: TTGGGACAGATCATCAAGTT
  Species: M. musculus (mouse)
  Entrez Gene: Mlkl (a.k.a. 9130019I15Rik)
  Cloning method: Ligation Independent Cloning
  Sequencing primers: 5′ Unknown
Terms and licenses: Academic/Nonprofit Terms; Industry Terms: Not Available to Industry
How to cite: pLenti-multi-CRISPR-sgMlkl_#1-puro was a gift from Brian Ruffell (Addgene plasmid # 231979 ; http://n2t.net/addgene:231979 ; RRID:Addgene_231979)
