>Addgene plasmid #231979 | pLenti-multi-CRISPR-sgMlkl_#1-puro | depositor partial sequence | sequence record 455895 | Partial sequence
GAGGGCCTATTTCCCATGATTCCTTCATATTTGCATATACGATACAAGGCTGTTAGAGAGATAATTAGAA
TTAATTTGACTGTAAACACAAAGATATTAGTACAAAATACGTGACGTAGAAAGTAATAATTTCTTGGGTA
GTTTGCAGTTTTAAAATTATGTTTTAAAATGGACTATCATATGCTTACCGTAACTTGAAAGTATTTCGAT
TTCTTGGCTTTATATATCTTGTGGAAAGGACGAAACACCTTGGGACAGATCATCAAGTTGTTTTAGAGCT
AGAAATAGCAAGTTAAAATAAGGCTAGTCCGTTATCAACTTGAAAAAGTGGCACCGAGTCGGTGCTTTTT
TGAATTCGCTAGCTAGGTCTTGAAAGGAGTGGGAATTGGCTCCGGTGCCCGTCAGTGGGCAGAGCGCACA
TCGCCCACAGTCCCCGAGAAGTTGGGGGGAGGGGTCGGCAATTGATCCGGTGCCTAGAGAAGGTGGCGCG
GGGTAAACTGGGAAAGTGATGTCGTGTACTGGCTCCGCCTTTTTCCCGAGGGTGGGGGAGAACCGTATAT
AAGTGCAGTAGTCGCCGTGAACGTTCTTTTTCGCAACGGGTTTGCCGCCAGAACACAGGACCGGTTCTAG
AGCGCTGCCACC
